>Addgene plasmid #233041 | pAAV-EF1a-DIO-FLAG-mouse Beta Adrenergic Receptor (#1) | addgene full sequence | sequence record 463794 | Addgene NGS Result
TTGAGATCCTTTTTTTCTGCGCGTAATCTGCTGCTTGCAAACAAAAAAACCACCGCTACCAGCGGTGGTT
TGTTTGCCGGATCAAGAGCTACCAACTCTTTTTCCGAAGGTAACTGGCTTCAGCAGAGCGCAGATACCAA
ATACTGTTCTTCTAGTGTAGCCGTAGTTAGGCCACCACTTCAAGAACTCTGTAGCACCGCCTACATACCT
CGCTCTGCTAATCCTGTTACCAGTGGCTGCTGCCAGTGGCGATAAGTCGTGTCTTACCGGGTTGGACTCA
AGACGATAGTTACCGGATAAGGCGCAGCGGTCGGGCTGAACGGGGGGTTCGTGCACACAGCCCAGCTTGG
AGCGAACGACCTACACCGAACTGAGATACCTACAGCGTGAGCTATGAGAAAGCGCCACGCTTCCCGAAGG
GAGAAAGGCGGACAGGTATCCGGTAAGCGGCAGGGTCGGAACAGGAGAGCGCACGAGGGAGCTTCCAGGG
GGAAACGCCTGGTATCTTTATAGTCCTGTCGGGTTTCGCCACCTCTGACTTGAGCGTCGATTTTTGTGAT
GCTCGTCAGGGGGGCGGAGCCTATGGAAAAACGCCAGCAACGCGGCCTTTTTACGGTTCCTGGCCTTTTG
CTGGCCTTTTGCTCACATGTCCTGCAGGCAGCTGCGCGCTCGCTCGCTCACTGAGGCCGCCCGGGCGTCG
GGCGACCTTTGGTCGCCCGGCCTCAGTGAGCGAGCGAGCGCGCAGAGAGGGAGTGGCCAACTCCATCACT
AGGGGTTCCTGCGGCCGCACGCGTAAGCTTTGCAAAGATGGATAAAGTTTTAAACAGAGAGGAATCTTTG
CAGCTAATGGACCTTCTAGGTCTTGAAAGGAGTGGGAATTGGCTCCGGTGCCCGTCAGTGGGCAGAGCGC
ACATCGCCCACAGTCCCCGAGAAGTTGGGGGGAGGGGTCGGCAATTGAACCGGTGCCTAGAGAAGGTGGC
GCGGGGTAAACTGGGAAAGTGATGTCGTGTACTGGCTCCGCCTTTTTCCCGAGGGTGGGGGAGAACCGTA
TATAAGTGCAGTAGTCGCCGTGAACGTTCTTTTTCGCAACGGGTTTGCCGCCAGAACACAGGTAAGTGCC
GTGTGTGGTTCCCGCGGGCCTGGCCTCTTTACGGGTTATGGCCCTTGCGTGCCTTGAATTACTTCCACCT
GGCTGCAGTACGTGATTCTTGATCCCGAGCTTCGGGTTGGAAGTGGGTGGGAGAGTTCGAGGCCTTGCGC
TTAAGGAGCCCCTTCGCCTCGTGCTTGAGTTGAGGCCTGGCCTGGGCGCTGGGGCCGCCGCGTGCGAATC
TGGTGGCACCTTCGCGCCTGTCTCGCTGCTTTCGATAAGTCTCTAGCCATTTAAAATTTTTGATGACCTG
CTGCGACGCTTTTTTTCTGGCAAGATAGTCTTGTAAATGCGGGCCAAGATCTGCACACTGGTATTTCGGT
TTTTGGGGCCGCGGGCGGCGACGGGGCCCGTGCGTCCCAGCGCACATGTTCGGCGAGGCGGGGCCTGCGA
GCGCGGCCACCGAGAATCGGACGGGGGTAGTCTCAAGCTGGCCGGCCTGCTCTGGTGCCTGGCCTCGCGC
CGCCGTGTATCGCCCCGCCCTGGGCGGCAAGGCTGGCCCGGTCGGCACCAGTTGCGTGAGCGGAAAGATG
GCCGCTTCCCGGCCCTGCTGCAGGGAGCTCAAAATGGAGGACGCGGCGCTCGGGAGAGCGGGCGGGTGAG
TCACCCACACAAAGGAAAAGGGCCTTTCCGTCCTCAGCCGTCGCTTCATGTGACTCCACGGAGTACCGGG
CGCCGTCCAGGCACCTCGATTAGTTCTCGAGCTTTTGGAGTACGTCGTCTTTAGGTTGGGGGGAGGGGTT
TTATGCGATGGAGTTTCCCCACACTGAGTGGGTGGAGACTGAAGTTAGGCCAGCTTGGCACTTGATGTAA
TTCTCCTTGGAATTTGCCCTTTTTGAGTTTGGATCTTGGTTCATTCTCAAGCCTCAGACAGTGGTTCAAA
GTTTTTTTCTTCCATTTCAGGTGTCGTGAGGTACCGGATCCTCTAGAGTCGACTCCGGAATAACTTCGTA
TAGGATACTTTATACGAAGTTATGCAGAATGGTAGCTGGATTGTAGCTGCTATTAGCAATATGAAACCTC
TTAATAACTTCGTATAGCATACATTATACGAAGTTATGGCGCGCCTTACAGTGGCGAGTCATTTGTACTA
CAGTTCCTTCCTTGGGAGTCAACGCTAAGGCTAGGCACAGTACCTTGACAGTTCACAAAGCCTTCCATGC
CTGGGGGATCCTCACACAGCAGTTCCTGTTCTCTCTCCTGCCCCAGCTGACAAGTGTTTGGCTCCCCTGT
GTAGTCCGTTCTGCCGTTGCTATTGCTAGAGTAGCCGTTCCCATAGGTTTTCGAAGAAGACCTGCGAAGG
CACAGAAGCTCTTGAAAGGCAATCCTGAAATCTGGACTCCGACAGTAGATAAGAGGATTGAAGGCAGAGT
TGACGTAGCCCAACCAGTTAAGGAGGATGTAAACTTCCTTAGGGATGAGGTTGTCCCTGATAACGTGCAC
GATATTGACAATGAAGAAGGGCAGCCAGCAGAGGGTGAATGTGCCCATGATGATGCCTAAAGTCTTGAGG
GCTTTGTGCTCTTTCAAGCAGAACTTGGAGGACCTTCGGAGTCCGTGGCCGCTCCGCCCATCCTGCTCCA
CCTGGCTGAGGTTTTGGGCGTGGAATCTTCCTTCAGATTTGTCTATCTTCTGCAGCTGCCTTTTGGCCAC
CTGGAAGACCCGGGAATAGACAAAGACCATCACCACCAGGGGCACGTAGAAAGACACAATCGAGGACGCG
ATGGCGTAGGCCTGGTTCGTGAAGAAGTCACAGCAAGTCTCCTCGGTGTAACAATCGATAGCTTTCTTGT
GGGTGGCACGGTACCAGTGCATCTGGATAGGCAAAAAGGAGGTAAGGCCAGATACAATCCATACCATCAG
GATGACCACTCGGGCCTTATTCTTGGTCAGCAGGCTCTGGTACTTGAAGGGCGATGTGATAGCAACATAG
CGATCCACTGCAATCACGCACAGGGTCTCGATGCTGGCTGTGACGCACAACACATCAATGGAAGTCCAGA
ACTCGCACCAGAAGTTGCCAAAATTCCACATTTTCATAAGGATGTGACTGGCCCCAAACGGCACCACCGC
TAGGCCCATGACTAGATCAGCACACGCCAAGGAGATTATGAAGTAGTTGGTGACGGTTTGTAGTCGCTCG
AACTTGGCAATGGCTGTGATGACCAGCACGTTGCCAAACACGATGGCCAGGACGATAACCGACATGAGGA
TGGCCATGCCCACAACCCACGCTTCGTCCCGTTCCTGAGTGACGTCGTGGTCTGGCGCTCGGCTTCCGTT
GGGTGCCAGCAAGAAGTCGCTGTCGTTCCCGTGTGGCCCCATGGCGTCATCATCGTCCTTGTAGTCGGCG
AACACCAGGCAGAAGATGTAGCTCAGGGCGATGATGGTCTTCATGGTGGCGGCGCTAGCATAACTTCGTA
TAAAGTATCCTATACGAAGTTATTTGCCTTAACCCAGAAATTATCACTGTTATTCTTTAGAATGGTGCAA
AGAATAACTTCGTATAATGTATGCTATACGAAGTTATGAATTCGATATCAAGCTTATCGATAATCAACCT
CTGGATTACAAAATTTGTGAAAGATTGACTGGTATTCTTAACTATGTTGCTCCTTTTACGCTATGTGGAT
ACGCTGCTTTAATGCCTTTGTATCATGCTATTGCTTCCCGTATGGCTTTCATTTTCTCCTCCTTGTATAA
ATCCTGGTTGCTGTCTCTTTATGAGGAGTTGTGGCCCGTTGTCAGGCAACGTGGCGTGGTGTGCACTGTG
TTTGCTGACGCAACCCCCACTGGTTGGGGCATTGCCACCACCTGTCAGCTCCTTTCCGGGACTTTCGCTT
TCCCCCTCCCTATTGCCACGGCGGAACTCATCGCCGCCTGCCTTGCCCGCTGCTGGACAGGGGCTCGGCT
GTTGGGCACTGACAATTCCGTGGTGTTGTCGGGGAAATCATCGTCCTTTCCTTGGCTGCTCGCCTATGTT
GCCACCTGGATTCTGCGCGGGACGTCCTTCTGCTACGTCCCTTCGGCCCTCAATCCAGCGGACCTTCCTT
CCCGCGGCCTGCTGCCGGCTCTGCGGCCTCTTCCGCGTCTTCGCCTTCGCCCTCAGACGAGTCGGATCTC
CCTTTGGGCCGCCTCCCCGCATCGATACCGAGCGCTGCTCGAGAGATCTACGGGTGGCATCCCTGTGACC
CCTCCCCAGTGCCTCTCCTGGCCCTGGAAGTTGCCACTCCAGTGCCCACCAGCCTTGTCCTAATAAAATT
AAGTTGCATCATTTTGTCTGACTAGGTGTCCTTCTATAATATTATGGGGTGGAGGGGGGTGGTATGGAGC
AAGGGGCAAGTTGGGAAGACAACCTGTAGGGCCTGCGGGGTCTATTGGGAACCAAGCTGGAGTGCAGTGG
CACAATCTTGGCTCACTGCAATCTCCGCCTCCTGGGTTCAAGCGATTCTCCTGCCTCAGCCTCCCGAGTT
GTTGGGATTCCAGGCATGCATGACCAGGCTCAGCTAATTTTTGTTTTTTTGGTAGAGACGGGGTTTCACC
ATATTGGCCAGGCTGGTCTCCAACTCCTAATCTCAGGTGATCTACCCACCTTGGCCTCCCAAATTGCTGG
GATTACAGGCGTGAACCACTGCTCCCTTCCCTGTCCTTCTGATTTTGTAGGTAACCACGTGCGGACCGAG
CGGCCGCAGGAACCCCTAGTGATGGAGTTGGCCACTCCCTCTCTGCGCGCTCGCTCGCTCACTGAGGCCG
GGCGACCAAAGGTCGCCCGACGCCCGGGCTTTGCCCGGGCGGCCTCAGTGAGCGAGCGAGCGCGCAGCTG
CCTGCAGGGGCGCCTGATGCGGTATTTTCTCCTTACGCATCTGTGCGGTATTTCACACCGCATA
[95 nt withheld, positions 5035-5129]
T
[46 nt withheld, positions 5131-5176]
C
[141 nt withheld, positions 5178-5318]
CCTTTGACGTTGGAGTCCACGTTCTTT
[37 nt withheld, positions 5346-5382]
ACTCTATCTCGGGCTATTCTTTTGATTTATAAGGGATTTTGCCGATTTCGGTCTATTGGTTAAAAAATGA
GCTGATTTAACAAAAATTTAACGCGAATTTTAACAAAATATTAACGTTTACAATTTTATGGTGCACTCTC
AGTACAATCTGCTCTGATGCCGCATAGTTAAGCCAGCCCCGACACCCGCCAACACCCGCTGACGCGCCCT
GACGGGCTTGTCTGCTCCCGGCATCCGCTTACAGACAAGCTGTGACCGTCTCCGGGAGCTGCATGTGTCA
GAGGTTTTCACCGTCATCACCGAAACGCGCGAGACGAAAGGGCCTCGTGATACGCCTATTTTTATAGGTT
AATGTCATGATAATAATGGTTTCTTAGACGTCAGGTGGCACTTTTCGGGGAAATGTGCGCGGAACCCCTA
TTTGTTTATTTTTCTAAATACATTCAAATATGTATCCGCTCATGAGACAATAACCCTGATAAATGCTTCA
ATAATATTGAAAAAGGAAGAGTATGAGTATTCAACATTTCCGTGTCGCCCTTATTCCCTTTTTTGCGGCA
TTTTGCCTTCCTGTTTTTGCTCACCCAGAAACGCTGGTGAAAGTAAAAGATGCTGAAGATCAGTTGGGTG
CACGAGTGGGTTACATCGAACTGGATCTCAACAGCGGTAAGATCCTTGAGAGTTTTCGCCCCGAAGAACG
TTTTCCAATGATGAGCACTTTTAAAGTTCTGCTATGTGGCGCGGTATTATCCCGTATTGACGCCGGGCAA
GAGCAACTCGGTCGCCGCATACACTATTCTCAGAATGACTTGGTTGAGTACTCACCAGTCACAGAAAAGC
ATCTTACGGATGGCATGACAGTAAGAGAATTATGCAGTGCTGCCATAACCATGAGTGATAACACTGCGGC
CAACTTACTTCTGACAACGATCGGAGGACCGAAGGAGCTAACCGCTTTTTTGCACAACATGGGGGATCAT
GTAACTCGCCTTGATCGTTGGGAACCGGAGCTGAATGAAGCCATACCAAACGACGAGCGTGACACCACGA
TGCCTGTAGCAATGGCAACAACGTTGCGCAAACTATTAACTGGCGAACTACTTACTCTAGCTTCCCGGCA
ACAATTAATAGACTGGATGGAGGCGGATAAAGTTGCAGGACCACTTCTGCGCTCGGCCCTTCCGGCTGGC
TGGTTTATTGCTGATAAATCTGGAGCCGGTGAGCGTGGGTCTCGCGGTATCATTGCAGCACTGGGGCCAG
ATGGTAAGCCCTCCCGTATCGTAGTTATCTACACGACGGGGAGTCAGGCAACTATGGATGAACGAAATAG
ACAGATCGCTGAGATAGGTGCCTCACTGATTAAGCATTGGTAACTGTCAGACCAAGTTTACTCATATATA
CTTTAGATTGATTTAAAACTTCATTTTTAATTTAAAAGGATCTAGGTGAAGATCCTTTTTGATAATCTCA
TGACCAAAATCCCTTAACGTGAGTTTTCGTTCCACTGAGCGTCAGACCCCGTAGAAAAGATCAAAGGATC
TTC
Features (pLannotate 1.2.2; 24 found; start..end, strand, type, name):
      1..589     +  rep_origin     ori: high-copy-number ColE1/pMB1/pBR322/pUC origin of replication
    662..689     +  repeat_region  AAV2 ITR (fragment): inverted terminal repeat of adeno-associated virus serotype 2 inverted
    718..745     +  repeat_region  AAV2 ITR (fragment): inverted terminal repeat of adeno-associated virus serotype 2 inverted
    808..874     +  CDS            small t antigen (fragment): SV40 (simian virus 40) small t antigen
    881..2059    +  promoter       EF-1α promoter: strong constitutive promoter for human elongation factor EF-1α
   2066..2083    +  misc_feature   MCS (fragment): pUC18/19 multiple cloning site
   2090..2123    +  protein_bind   lox2272: Cre-mediated recombination occurs in the 8-bp core sequence (GGATACTT). lox2272 sites are compatible with each other, but incompatible with loxP or loxN sites (Lee and Saito, 1988). Cre recombinase
   2124..2173    -  intron         β-globin intron (fragment): internally truncated intron from human β-globin
   2174..2207    +  protein_bind   loxP: Cre-mediated recombination occurs in the 8-bp core sequence (GCATACAT). Cre recombinase
   2219..3472    -  CDS            Adrb2: ADRB2_MOUSE - Also known as Adrb2r. Experimental evidence at protein level: Swiss-Prot protein existence level 1. Beta-adrenergic receptors mediate the catecholamine-induced activation of adenylate cyclase through the action of G proteins. The beta-2-adrenergic receptor binds epinephrine with an approximately 30- fold greater affinity than it does norepinephrine. From Mus musculus (Mouse).
   3476..3496    -  CDS            3xFLAG (fragment): three tandem FLAG® epitope tags
   3560..3593    -  protein_bind   lox2272: Cre-mediated recombination occurs in the 8-bp core sequence (GGATACTT). lox2272 sites are compatible with each other, but incompatible with loxP or loxN sites (Lee and Saito, 1988). Cre recombinase
   3594..3643    -  intron         β-globin intron (fragment): internally truncated intron from human β-globin
   3644..3677    -  protein_bind   loxP: Cre-mediated recombination occurs in the 8-bp core sequence (GCATACAT). Cre recombinase
   3678..3702    +  misc_feature   MCS (fragment): pBluescript multiple cloning site
   3702..4290    +  misc_feature   WPRE: woodchuck hepatitis virus posttranscriptional regulatory element
   4322..4798    +  polyA_signal   hGH poly(A) signal: human growth hormone polyadenylation signal
   4838..4978    +  repeat_region  AAV2 ITR: inverted terminal repeat of adeno-associated virus serotype 2 inverted
   4983..5034    -  misc_feature   bom (fragment): basis of mobility region from pBR322
   5053..5508    +  rep_origin     f1 ori (sequence partly withheld): f1 bacteriophage origin of replication; arrow indicates direction of (+) strand synthesis
   5509..5558    -  misc_feature   bom (fragment): basis of mobility region from pBR322
   5660..5695    -  CDS            rop (fragment): Rop protein, which maintains plasmids at low copy number; rop
   5790..5894    +  promoter       AmpR promoter: bla
   5895..6755    +  CDS            AmpR: β-lactamase; bla; confers resistance to ampicillin, carbenicillin, and related antibiotics
