[The description below was written by a language model from this plasmid's Addgene catalogue record and pLannotate feature annotations shown in this document.]
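Description:
pAAV-EF1a-DIO-FLAG-mouse Beta Adrenergic Receptor (#1) is a 6,925 nt AAV transfer plasmid for Cre-dependent expression of a FLAG-tagged mouse beta-adrenergic receptor in mammalian cells. It is propagated in bacteria through a high-copy ColE1/pUC-type origin and selected with ampicillin via the β-lactamase gene. An f1 phage origin is also present in the backbone. The expression cassette lies between AAV2 inverted terminal repeats, which allow the intervening DNA to be packaged into recombinant AAV particles. In the sequenced record the downstream ITR is annotated in full, while the upstream one is detected only as short fragments. This may reflect the difficulty of sequencing these repeats or a partial deletion. The recombination-deficient growth strain listed is consistent with the instability of ITRs.

Within the cassette, the human EF-1α promoter is followed by a DIO (double-floxed inverted orientation) arrangement. Paired lox2272 and loxP sites flank the receptor coding sequence and its FLAG epitope, which sit in the antisense orientation relative to the promoter. Without Cre, no sense transcript of the receptor is produced. Cre recombination between the compatible lox pairs inverts the insert and then excises one site of each pair, locking the coding sequence in the sense orientation. A WPRE follows to enhance transcript stability and expression, and the human growth hormone polyadenylation signal terminates the transcript.

The record is inconsistent about the insert's identity. The gene fields list Adrb1, whereas the purpose statement and the sequence annotation both identify the coding sequence as mouse Adrb2, the beta-2 adrenergic receptor. The sequence evidence therefore favours Adrb2. The construct suits cell-type-restricted receptor expression in Cre-expressing cells or Cre driver mice, with the FLAG tag allowing detection.
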