Addgene plasmid #233041: pAAV-EF1a-DIO-FLAG-mouse Beta Adrenergic Receptor (#1)
Purpose: To Express a CRE dependent Flag tagged Mouse Beta 2 Adrenergic Receptor (Adrb2) from an EF1a promoter
Depositing lab: Jonathan Ploski. Depositing organization: Pennsylvania State University, College of Medicine.
Backbone
  Vector backbone: pAAV
  Vector type: AAV
Growth in bacteria
  Bacterial resistance: Ampicillin, 100 μg/mL
  Growth temperature: 37°C
  Growth strain: NEB Stable
  Copy number: High Copy
Gene/Insert
  Gene/Insert name: mouse Beta Adrenergic Receptor (alt name: Adrb1)
  Species: M. musculus (mouse)
  Entrez Gene: Adrb1 (a.k.a. Adrb-1, beta-AR)
  Cloning method: Unknown
Terms and licenses: Academic/Nonprofit Terms; Industry Terms: Not Available to Industry
How to cite: pAAV-EF1a-DIO-FLAG-mouse Beta Adrenergic Receptor (#1) was a gift from Jonathan Ploski (Addgene plasmid # 233041 ; http://n2t.net/addgene:233041 ; RRID:Addgene_233041)
